>Addgene plasmid #207586 | pJS70 | addgene full sequence | sequence record 414335 | Addgene NGS Result
ATCGATGCATAATGTGCCTGTCAAATGGACGAAGCAGGGATTCTGCAAACCCTATGCTACTCCGTCAAGC
CGTCAATTGTCTGATTCGTTACCAATTATGACAACTTGACGGCTACATCATTCACTTTTTCTTCACAACC
GGCACGGAACTCGCTCGGGCTGGCCCCGGTGCATTTTTTAAATACCCGCGAGAAATAGAGTTGATCGTCA
AAACCAACATTGCGACCGACGGTGGCGATAGGCATCCGGGTGGTGCTCAAAAGCAGCTTCGCCTGGCTGA
TACGTTGGTCCTCGCGCCAGCTTAAGACGCTAATCCCTAACTGCTGGCGGAAAAGATGTGACAGACGCGA
CGGCGACAAGCAAACATGCTGTGCGACGCTGGCGATATCAAAATTGCTGTCTGCCAGGTGATCGCTGATG
TACTGACAAGCCTCGCGTACCCGATTATCCATCGGTGGATGGAGCGACTCGTTAATCGCTTCCATGCGCC
GCAGTAACAATTGCTCAAGCAGATTTATCGCCAGCAGCTCCGAATAGCGCCCTTCCCCTTGCCCGGCGTT
AATGATTTGCCCAAACAGGTCGCTGAAATGCGGCTGGTGCGCTTCATCCGGGCGAAAGAACCCCGTATTG
GCAAATATTGACGGCCAGTTAAGCCATTCATGCCAGTAGGCGCGCGGACGAAAGTAAACCCACTGGTGAT
ACCATTCGCGAGCCTCCGGATGACGACCGTAGTGATGAATCTCTCCTGGCGGGAACAGCAAAATATCACC
CGGTCGGCAAACAAATTCTCGTCCCTGATTTTTCACCACCCCCTGACCGCGAATGGTGAGATTGAGAATA
TAACCTTTCATTCCCAGCGGTCGGTCGATAAAAAAATCGAGATAACCGTTGGCCTCAATCGGCGTTAAAC
CCGCCACCAGATGGGCATTAAACGAGTATCCCGGCAGCAGGGGATCATTTTGCGCTTCAGCCATACTTTT
CATACTCCCGCCATTCAGAGAAGAAACCAATTGTCCATATTGCATCAGACATTGCCGTCACTGCGTCTTT
TACTGGCTCTTCTCGCTAACCAAACCGGTAACCCCGCTTATTAAAAGCATTCTGTAACAAAGCGGGACCA
AAGCCATGACAAAAACGCGTAACAAAAGTGTCTATAATCACGGCAGAAAAGTCCACATTGATTATTTGCA
CGGCGTCACACTTTGCTATGCCATAGCATTTTTATCCATAAGATTAGCGGATCCTACCTGACGCTTTTTA
TCGCAACTCTCTACTGTTTCTCCATACCCGTTTTTTTGGGCTAGCAGGAGGAATTCACCATGGTACCCGG
GGATCCTCTAGATTTAAGAAGGAGATATACATATGAGTAAAGGAGAAGAACTTTTCACTGGAGTTGTCCC
AATTCTTGTTGAATTAGATGGTGATGTTAATGGGCACAAATTTTCTGTCAGTGGAGAGGGTGAAGGTGAT
GCAACATACGGAAAACTTACCCTTAAATTTATTTGCACTACTGGAAAACTACCTGTTCCATGGCCAACAC
TTGTCACTACTTTCGCGTATGGTCTTCAATGCTTTGCGAGATACCCAGATCATATGAAACAGCATGACTT
TTTCAAGAGTGCCATGCCCGAAGGTTATGTACAGGAAAGAACTATATTTTTCAAAGATGACGGGAACTAC
AAGACACGTGCTGAAGTCAAGTTTGAAGGTGATACCCTTGTTAATAGAATCGAGTTAAAAGGTATTGATT
TTAAAGAAGATGGAAACATTCTTGGACACAAATTGGAATACAACTATAACTCACACAATGTATACATCAT
GGCAGACAAACAAAAGAATGGAATCAAAGTTAACTTCAAAATTAGACACAACATTGAAGATGGAAGCGTT
CAACTAGCAGACCATTATCAACAAAATACTCCAATTGGCGATGGCCCTGTCCTTTTACCAGACAACCATT
ACCTGTCCACACAATCTGCCCTTTCGAAAGATCCCAACGAAAAGAGAGACCACATGGTCCTTCTTGAGTT
TGTAACAGCTGCTGGGATTACACATGGCATGGATGAACTATACAAAGCTAGCATGACTGGTGGACAGCAA
ATGGGTCGCGGATCCGTGTCAAAGGCAACCGAACAAAACGACAAGCTCAAGCGGGCGATAATTATTTCAG
CAGTGCTGGCGGTCATCTTATTTGCGGCGCTGATCTGGAGTTCGTTCGATGAGAATATAGAAGCTTCAGC
CGGAGGCGGCGGTGGTTCGTCCATCGACGCTGTCATGGTTGATTCAGGTGCGGTAGTTGAGCAGTACAAA
CGCATGCAAAGCCAGGAATCAAGCGCGAAGCGTTCTGATGAACAGCGCAAGATGAAGGAACAGCAGGCTG
CTGAAGAACTGCGTGAGAAACAAGCGGCTGAACAGGAACGCCTGAAGCAACTTGAGAAAGAGCGGTTAGC
GGCTCAGGAGCAGAAAAAGCAGGCTGAAGAAGCCGCAAAACAGGCCGAGTTAAAGCAGAAGCAAGCTGAA
GAGGCGGCAGCGAAAGCGGCGGCAGATGCTAAAGCGAAGGCCGAAGCAGATGCTAAAGCTGCGGAAGAAG
CAGCGAAGAAAGCGGCTGCAGACGCAAAGAAAAAAGCAGAAGCAGAAGCCGCCAAAGCCGCAGCCGAAGC
GCAGAAAAAAGCCGAGGCAGCCGCTGCGGCACTGAAGAAGAAAGCGGAAGCGGCAGAAGCAGCTGCAGCT
GAAGCAAGAAAGAAAGCGGCAACTGAAGCTGCTGAAAAAGCCAAAGCAGAAGCTGAGAAGAAAGCGGCTG
CTGAAAAGGCTGCAGCTGATAAGAAAGCGGCAGCAGAGAAAGCTGCAGCCGACAAAAAAGCAGCAGAAAA
AGCGGCTGCTGAAAAGGCAGCAGCTGATAAGAAAGCAGCGGCAGAAAAAGCCGCCGCAGACAAAAAAGCG
GCAGCGGCAAAAGCTGCAGCTGAAAAAGCCGCTGCAGCAAAAGCGGCCGCAGAGGCAGATGATATTTTCG
GTGAGCTAAGCTCTGGTAAGAATGCACCGAAAACGGGGGGAGGGGCGAAAGGGAACAATGCTTCGCCTGC
CGGGAGTGGTAATACTAAAAACAATGGCGCATCAGGGGCCGATATCAATAACTATGCCGGGCAGATTAAA
TCTGCTATCGAAAGTAAGTTCTATGACGCATCGTCCTATGCAGGCAAAACCTGTACGCTGCGCATAAAAC
TGGCACCCGATGGTATGTTACTGGATATCAAACCTGAAGGTGGCGATCCCGCACTTTGTCAGGCTGCGTT
GGCAGCAGCTAAACTTGCGAAGATCCCGAAACCACCAAGCCAGGCAGTATATGAAGTGTTCAAAAACGCG
CCATTGGACTTCAAACCGTAAGTCGACCTGCAGGCATGCAAGCTTGGCTGTTTTGGCGGATGAGAGAAGA
TTTTCAGCCTGATACAGATTAAATCAGAACGCAGAAGCGGTCTGATAAAACAGAATTTGCCTGGCGGCAG
TAGCGCGGTGGTCCCACCTGACCCCATGCCGAACTCAGAAGTGAAACGCCGTAGCGCCGATGGTAGTGTG
GGGTCTCCCCATGCGAGAGTAGGGAACTGCCAGGCATCAAATAAAACGAAAGGCTCAGTCGAAAGACTGG
GCCTTTCGTTTTATCTGTTGTTTGTCGGTGAACGCTCTCCTGAGTAGGACAAATCCGCCGGGAGCGGATT
TGAACGTTGCGAAGCAACGGCCCGGAGGGTGGCGGGCAGGACGCCCGCCATAAACTGCCAGGCATCAAAT
TAAGCAGAAGGCCATCCTGACGGATGGCCTTTTTGCGTTTCTACAAACTCTTTTGTTTATTTTTCTAAAT
ACATTCAAATATGTATCCGCTCATGAGACAATAACCCTGATAAATGCTTCAATAATATTGAAAAAGGAAG
AGTATGAGTATTCAACATTTCCGTGTCGCCCTTATTCCCTTTTTTGCGGCATTTTGCCTTCCTGTTTTTG
CTCACCCAGAAACGCTGGTGAAAGTAAAAGATGCTGAAGATCAGTTGGGTGCACGAGTGGGTTACATCGA
ACTGGATCTCAACAGCGGTAAGATCCTTGAGAGTTTTCGCCCCGAAGAACGTTTTCCAATGATGAGCACT
TTTAAAGTTCTGCTATGTGGCGCGGTATTATCCCGTGTTGACGCCGGGCAAGAGCAACTCGGTCGCCGCA
TACACTATTCTCAGAATGACTTGGTTGAGTACTCACCAGTCACAGAAAAGCATCTTACGGATGGCATGAC
AGTAAGAGAATTATGCAGTGCTGCCATAACCATGAGTGATAACACTGCGGCCAACTTACTTCTGACAACG
ATCGGAGGACCGAAGGAGCTAACCGCTTTTTTGCACAACATGGGGGATCATGTAACTCGCCTTGATCGTT
GGGAACCGGAGCTGAATGAAGCCATACCAAACGACGAGCGTGACACCACGATGCCTGTAGCAATGGCAAC
AACGTTGCGCAAACTATTAACTGGCGAACTACTTACTCTAGCTTCCCGGCAACAATTAATAGACTGGATG
GAGGCGGATAAAGTTGCAGGACCACTTCTGCGCTCGGCCCTTCCGGCTGGCTGGTTTATTGCTGATAAAT
CTGGAGCCGGTGAGCGTGGGTCTCGCGGTATCATTGCAGCACTGGGGCCAGATGGTAAGCCCTCCCGTAT
CGTAGTTATCTACACGACGGGGAGTCAGGCAACTATGGATGAACGAAATAGACAGATCGCTGAGATAGGT
GCCTCACTGATTAAGCATTGGTAACTGTCAGACCAAGTTTACTCATATATACTTTAGATTGATT
[125 nt withheld, positions 4825-4949]
C
[141 nt withheld, positions 4951-5091]
CCTTTGACGTTGGAGTCCACGTTCTTT
[37 nt withheld, positions 5119-5155]
ACCCTATCTCGGGCTATTCTTTTGATTTATAAGGGATTTTGCCGATTTCGGCCTATTGGTTAAAAAATGA
GCTGATTTAACAAAAATTTAACGCGAATTTTAACAAAATATTAACGTTTACAATTTAAAAGGATCTAGGT
GAAGATCCTTTTTGATAATCTCATGACCAAAATCCCTTAACGTGAGTTTTCGTTCCACTGAGCGTCAGAC
CCCGTAGAAAAGATCAAAGGATCTTCTTGAGATCCTTTTTTTCTGCGCGTAATCTGCTGCTTGCAAACAA
AAAAACCACCGCTACCAGCGGTGGTTTGTTTGCCGGATCAAGAGCTACCAACTCTTTTTCCGAAGGTAAC
TGGCTTCAGCAGAGCGCAGATACCAAATACTGTCCTTCTAGTGTAGCCGTAGTTAGGCCACCACTTCAAG
AACTCTGTAGCACCGCCTACATACCTCGCTCTGCTAATCCTGTTACCAGTGGCTGCTGCCAGTGGCGATA
AGTCGTGTCTTACCGGGTTGGACTCAAGACGATAGTTACCGGATAAGGCGCAGCGGTCGGGCTGAACGGG
GGGTTCGTGCACACAGCCCAGCTTGGAGCGAACGACCTACACCGAACTGAGATACCTACAGCGTGAGCTA
TGAGAAAGCGCCACGCTTCCCGAAGGGAGAAAGGCGGACAGGTATCCGGTAAGCGGCAGGGTCGGAACAG
GAGAGCGCACGAGGGAGCTTCCAGGGGGAAACGCCTGGTATCTTTATAGTCCTGTCGGGTTTCGCCACCT
CTGACTTGAGCGTCGATTTTTGTGATGCTCGTCAGGGGGGCGGAGCCTATGGAAAAACGCCAGCAACGCG
GCCTTTTTACGGTTCCTGGCCTTTTGCTGGCCTTTTGCTCACATGTTCTTTCCTGCGTTATCCCCTGATT
CTGTGGATAACCGTATTACCGCCTTTGAGTGAGCTGATACCGCTCGCCGCAGCCGAACGACCGAGCGCAG
CGAGTCAGTGAGCGAGGAAGCGGAAGAGCGCCTGATGCGGTATTTTCTCCTTACGCATCTGTGCGGTATT
TCACACCGCATAGGGTCATGGCTGCGCCCCGACACCCGCCAACACCCGCTGACGCGCCCTGACGGGCTTG
TCTGCTCCCGGCATCCGCTTACAGACAAGCTGTGACCGTCTCCGGGAGCTGCATGTGTCAGAGGTTTTCA
CCGTCATCACCGAAACGCGCGAGGCAGAAGGAGATGGCGCCCAACAGTCCCCCGGCCACGGGGCCTGCCA
CCATACCCACGCCGAAACAAGCGCTCATGAGCCCGAAGTGGCGAGCCCGATCTTCCCCATCGGTGATGTC
GGCGATATAGGCGCCAGCAACCGCACCTGTGGCGCCGGTGATGCCGGCCACGATGCGTCCGGCGTAGAGG
ATCTGCTCATGTTTGACAGCTTATC
Features (pLannotate 1.2.2; 18 found; start..end, strand, type, name):
     96..974     -  CDS            araC: L-arabinose regulatory protein; araC
   1001..1285    +  promoter       araBAD promoter: araBAD; promoter of the L-arabinose operon of E. coli; the araC regulatory gene is transcribed in the opposite direction (Guzman et al., 1995)
   1322..1342    +  misc_feature   MCS (fragment): pUC18/19 multiple cloning site
   1363..2076    +  CDS            GFPmut2: GFPmut2 is a basic (constitutively fluorescent) green fluorescent protein published in 1996, derived from Aequorea victoria. It is reported to be a very rapidly-maturing weak dimer.
   2077..2106    +  CDS            T7 tag (gene 10 leader) (fragment): leader peptide from bacteriophage T7 gene 10 promotes efficient translation in E. coli
   2119..3378    +  CDS            tolA: TOLA_ECOLI - Also known as cim, excC, lky. Experimental evidence at protein level: Swiss-Prot protein existence level 1. Part of the Tol-Pal system, which plays a role in outer membrane invagination during cell division and is important for maintaining outer membrane integrity (PubMed:1683466, PubMed:8416897, PubMed:11115123, PubMed:11994151, PubMed:17233825). The Tol-Pal system is also required for polar localization of chemoreceptors clusters (PubMed:24720726). The system also appears to be required for the activity of several outer membrane-localized enzymes with cell wall remodeling activi
   3381..3405    +  misc_feature   MCS (fragment): pUC18/19 multiple cloning site
   3489..3604    +  ncRNA          5S rRNA: Accession: RF00001 - 5S ribosomal RNA
   3608..3694    +  terminator     rrnB T1 terminator: Escherichia coli rrnB; transcription terminator T1 from the E. coli rrnB gene
   3786..3813    +  terminator     rrnB T2 terminator: transcription terminator T2 from the E. coli rrnB gene
   3832..3923    +  promoter       AmpR promoter: bla
   3924..4784    +  CDS            AmpR: β-lactamase; bla; confers resistance to ampicillin, carbenicillin, and related antibiotics
   4826..5206    +  rep_origin     M13 ori (sequence partly withheld): M13 bacteriophage origin of replication; arrow indicates direction of (+) strand synthesis
   5392..5980    +  rep_origin     ori: high-copy-number ColE1/pMB1/pBR322/pUC origin of replication
   6166..6217    -  misc_feature   bom (fragment): basis of mobility region from pBR322
   6333..6372    -  CDS            rop (fragment): Rop protein, which maintains plasmids at low copy number; rop
   6373..6558    -  CDS            TcR (fragment): tetracycline efflux protein; tet; confers resistance to tetracycline
   6568..6       +  promoter       tet promoter (fragment) (across the origin): E. coli promoter for tetracycline efflux protein gene
