[The description below was written by a language model from this plasmid's Addgene catalogue record and pLannotate feature annotations shown in this document.]
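Description:
pJS70 is a 6,580-nt bacterial expression plasmid built on the pBAD24 backbone for arabinose-inducible production of a GFP-TolA fusion carrying the H22A substitution in Escherichia coli. It replicates from a ColE1/pMB1-type origin and is selected with ampicillin through the bla (β-lactamase) gene under its own promoter. An M13 phage origin is also present. Short remnants of pBR322 (fragments of bom, rop, the tetracycline resistance gene and its promoter) are annotated but are incomplete and not expected to be functional. The record lists the copy number as unknown.

Expression is controlled by the araBAD promoter together with the divergently transcribed araC regulator, which represses the promoter in the absence of L-arabinose and activates it when the sugar is present. This arrangement allows expression levels to be adjusted. Downstream, between fragments of the pUC-type multiple cloning site, the reading frame begins with GFPmut2, a rapidly maturing green fluorescent variant of Aequorea victoria GFP. A short segment annotated as a fragment of the T7 gene 10 leader tag follows and appears to serve as a linker. The frame then continues into E. coli tolA. The fusion therefore places GFP at the N-terminus of TolA. Transcription ends at the rrnB T1 and T2 terminators, which follow a 5S rRNA segment carried over from the rrnB region.

TolA is a component of the Tol-Pal system, which contributes to outer membrane invagination during cell division and to outer membrane integrity. The catalogue gives the purpose simply as GFP-TolA H22A expression and does not state the functional consequence of the mutation. The associated study concerns force transduction through the E. coli cell envelope, so the plasmid is presumably used to visualise the mutant protein in live cells.
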