Addgene plasmid #207586: pJS70
Purpose: GFP-TolA H22A expression
Depositing lab: Colin Kleanthous. Depositing organization: University of Oxford. Publication: Tunable force transduction through the Escherichia coli cell envelope. Williams-Jones DP, Webby MN, Press CE, Gradon JM, Armstrong SR, Szczepaniak J, Kleanthous C. Proc Natl Acad Sci U S A. 2023 Nov 21;120(47):e2306707120. doi: 10.1073/pnas.2306707120. Epub 2023 Nov 16. PubMed 37972066.
Backbone
  Vector backbone: pBAD24
  Vector type: Bacterial Expression
Growth in bacteria
  Bacterial resistance: Ampicillin, 100 μg/mL
  Growth temperature: 37°C
  Growth strain: DH5alpha
  Copy number: Unknown
Gene/Insert
  Gene/Insert name: GFP-TolA H22A
  Species: E. coli
  Insert size (bp): 2019
  Mutation: H22A
  Cloning method: Ligation Independent Cloning
Resource information
  A portion of this plasmid was derived from a plasmid made by: Connolley et al., 2021
Terms and licenses: Academic/Nonprofit Terms; Industry Terms: Not Available to Industry
How to cite: pJS70 was a gift from Colin Kleanthous (Addgene plasmid # 207586 ; http://n2t.net/addgene:207586 ; RRID:Addgene_207586)
